>Addgene plasmid #190265 | pPROEX-TwStrp-FTO | addgene full sequence | sequence record 371437 | Addgene NGS Result
GTTTGACAGCTTATCATCGACTGCACGGTGCACCAATGCTTCTGGCGTCAGGCAGCCATCGGAAGCTGTG
GTATGGCTGTGCAGGTCGTAAATCACTGCATAATTCGTGTCGCTCAAGGCGCACTCCCGTTCTGGATAAT
GTTTTTTGCGCCGACATCATAACGGTTCTGGCAAATATTCTGAAATGAGCTGTTGACAATTAATCATCCG
GTCCGTATAATCTGTGGAATTGTGAGCGGATAACAATTTCACACAGGACCTCTAGAATGGGTAGCTCGCA
TCATCATCATCATCATTCCAGCGGTAGCGCTTGGAGCCACCCGCAGTTCGAAAAAGGTGGAGGTTCTGGC
GGTGGATCGGGAGGTTCAGCGTGGAGCCACCCGCAGTTCGAGAAAGGATCC
[1512 nt withheld, positions 402-1913]
TAACTCGAGGCATGCGGTACCAAGCTTGGCTGTTTTGGCGGATGAGAGAAGATTTTCAGCCTGATACAGA
TTAAATCAGAACGCAGAAGCGGTCTGATAAAACAGAATTTGCCTGGCGGCAGTAGCGCGGTGGTCCCACC
TGACCCCATGCCGAACTCAGAAGTGAAACGCCGTAGCGCCGATGGTAGTGTGGGGTCTCCCCATGCGAGA
GTAGGGAACTGCCAGGCATCAAATAAAACGAAAGGCTCAGTCGAAAGACTGGGCCTTTCGTTTTATCTGT
TGTTTGTCGGTGAACGCTCTCCTGAGTAGGACAAATCCGCCGGGAGCGGATTTGAACGTTGCGAAGCAAC
GGCCCGGAGGGTGGCGGGCAGGACGCCCGCCATAAACTGCCAGGCATCAAATTAAGCAGAAGGCCATCCT
GACGGATGGCCTTTTTGCGTTTCTACAAACTCTTTTGTTTATTTTTCTAAATACATTCAAATATGTATCC
GCTCATGAGACAATAACCCTGATAAATGCTTCAATAATATTGAAAAAGGAAGAGTATGAGTATTCAACAT
TTCCGTGTCGCCCTTATTCCCTTTTTTGCGGCATTTTGCCTTCCTGTTTTTGCTCACCCAGAAACGCTGG
TGAAAGTAAAAGATGCTGAAGATCAGTTGGGTGCACGAGTGGGTTACATCGAACTGGATCTCAACAGCGG
TAAGATCCTTGAGAGTTTTCGCCCCGAAGAACGTTTTCCAATGATGAGCACTTTTAAAGTTCTGCTATGT
GGCGCGGTATTATCCCGTGTTGACGCCGGGCAAGAGCAACTCGGTCGCCGCATACACTATTCTCAGAATG
ACTTGGTTGAGTACTCACCAGTCACAGAAAAGCATCTTACGGATGGCATGACAGTAAGAGAATTATGCAG
TGCTGCCATAACCATGAGTGATAACACTGCGGCCAACTTACTTCTGACAACGATCGGAGGACCGAAGGAG
CTAACCGCTTTTTTGCACAACATGGGGGATCATGTAACTCGCCTTGATCGTTGGGAACCGGAGCTGAATG
AAGCCATACCAAACGACGAGCGTGACACCACGATGCCTGTAGCAATGGCAACAACGTTGCGCAAACTATT
AACTGGCGAACTACTTACTCTAGCTTCCCGGCAACAATTAATAGACTGGATGGAGGCGGATAAAGTTGCA
GGACCACTTCTGCGCTCGGCCCTTCCGGCTGGCTGGTTTATTGCTGATAAATCTGGAGCCGGTGAGCGTG
GGTCTCGCGGTATCATTGCAGCACTGGGGCCAGATGGTAAGCCCTCCCGTATCGTAGTTATCTACACGAC
GGGGAGTCAGGCAACTATGGATGAACGAAATAGACAGATCGCTGAGATAGGTGCCTCACTGATTAAGCAT
TGGTAACTGTCAGACCAAGTTTACTCATATATACTTTAGATTGATTTAAAACTTCATTTTTAATTTAAAA
GGATCTAGGTGAAGATCCTTTTTGATAATCTCATGACCAAAATCCCTTAACGTGAGTTTTCGTTCCACTG
AGCGTCAGACCCCGTAGAAAAGATCAAAGGATCTTCTTGAGATCCTTTTTTTCTGCGCGTAATCTGCTGC
TTGCAAACAAAAAAACCACCGCTACCAGCGGTGGTTTGTTTGCCGGATCAAGAGCTACCAACTCTTTTTC
CGAAGGTAACTGGCTTCAGCAGAGCGCAGATACCAAATACTGTCCTTCTAGTGTAGCCGTAGTTAGGCCA
CCACTTCAAGAACTCTGTAGCACCGCCTACATACCTCGCTCTGCTAATCCTGTTACCAGTGGCTGCTGCC
AGTGGCGATAAGTCGTGTCTTACCGGGTTGGACTCAAGACGATAGTTACCGGATAAGGCGCAGCGGTCGG
GCTGAACGGGGGGTTCGTGCACACAGCCCAGCTTGGAGCGAACGACCTACACCGAACTGAGATACCTACA
GCGTGAGCTATGAGAAAGCGCCACGCTTCCCGAAGGGAGAAAGGCGGACAGGTATCCGGTAAGCGGCAGG
GTCGGAACAGGAGAGCGCACGAGGGAGCTTCCAGGGGGAAACGCCTGGTATCTTTATAGTCCTGTCGGGT
TTCGCCACCTCTGACTTGAGCGTCGATTTTTGTGATGCTCGTCAGGGGGGCGGAGCCTATGGAAAAACGC
CAGCAACGCGGCCTTTTTACGGTTCCTGGCCTTTTGCTGGCCTTTTGCTCACATGTTCTTTCCTGCGTTA
TCCCCTGATTCTGTGGATAACCGTATTACCGCCTTTGAGTGAGCTGATACCGCTCGCCGCAGCCGAACGA
CCGAGCGCAGCGAGTCAGTGAGCGAGGAAGCGGAAGAGCGCCTGATGCGGTATTTTCTCCTTACGCATCT
GTGCGGTATTTCACACCGCATAATTTTGTTAAAATTCGCGTTAAATTTTTGTTAAATCAGCTCATTTTTT
AACCAATAGGCCGAAATCGGCAAAATCCCTTATAAATCAAAAGAATAGACCGAGATAGGGT
[37 nt withheld, positions 4425-4461]
AAAGAACGTGGACTCCAACGTCAAAGG
[49 nt withheld, positions 4489-4537]
T
[91 nt withheld, positions 4539-4629]
G
[124 nt withheld, positions 4631-4754]
CCCATTCGCCATTCAGGCTGCTATGGTGCACTCTCAGTACAATCTGCTCTGATGCCGCATAGTTAAGCCA
GTACCAGTCACGTAGCGATATCGCTACGTGACTGGTACACTCCGCTATCGCTACGTGACTGGGTCATGGC
TGCGCCCCGACACCCGCCAACACCCGCTGACGCGCCCTGACGGGCTTGTCTGCTCCCGGCATCCGCTTAC
AGACAAGCTGTGACCGTCTCCGGGAGCTGCATGTGTCAGAGGTTTTCACCGTCATCACCGAAACGCGCGA
GGCAGCAGATCAATTCGCGCGCGAAGGCGAAGCGGCATGCATTTACGTTGACACCATCGAATGGTGCAAA
ACCTTTCGCGGTATGGCATGATAGCGCCCGGAAGAGAGTCAATTCAGGGTGGTGAATGTGAAACCAGTAA
CGTTATACGATGTCGCAGAGTATGCCGGTGTCTCTTATCAGACCGTTTCCCGCGTGGTGAACCAGGCCAG
CCACGTTTCTGCGAAAACGCGGGAAAAAGTGGAAGCGGCGATGGCGGAGCTGAATTACATTCCCAACCGC
GTGGCACAACAACTGGCGGGCAAACAGTCGTTGCTGATTGGCGTTGCCACCTCCAGTCTGGCCCTGCACG
CGCCGTCGCAAATTGTCGCGGCGATTAAATCTCGCGCCGATCAACTGGGTGCCAGCGTGGTGGTGTCGAT
GGTAGAACGAAGCGGCGTCGAAGCCTGTAAAGCGGCGGTGCACAATCTTCTCGCGCAACGCGTCAGTGGG
CTGATCATTAACTATCCGCTGGATGACCAGGATGCCATTGCTGTGGAAGCTGCCTGCACTAATGTTCCGG
CGTTATTTCTTGATGTCTCTGACCAGACACCCATCAACAGTATTATTTTCTCCCATGAAGACGGTACGCG
ACTGGGCGTGGAGCATCTGGTCGCATTGGGTCACCAGCAAATCGCGCTGTTAGCGGGCCCATTAAGTTCT
GTCTCGGCGCGTCTGCGTCTGGCTGGCTGGCATAAATATCTCACTCGCAATCAAATTCAGCCGATAGCGG
AACGGGAAGGCGACTGGAGTGCCATGTCCGGTTTTCAACAAACCATGCAAATGCTGAATGAGGGCATCGT
TCCCACTGCGATGCTGGTTGCCAACGATCAGATGGCGCTGGGCGCAATGCGCGCCATTACCGAGTCCGGG
CTGCGCGTTGGTGCGGATATCTCGGTAGTGGGATACGACGATACCGAAGACAGCTCATGTTATATCCCGC
CGTTAACCACCATCAAACAGGATTTTCGCCTGCTGGGGCAAACCAGCGTGGACCGCTTGCTGCAACTCTC
TCAGGGCCAGGCGGTGAAGGGCAATCAGCTGTTGCCCGTCTCACTGGTGAAAAGAAAAACCACCCTGGCA
CCCAATACGCAAACCGCCTCTCCCCGCGCGTTGGCCGATTCATTAATGCAGCTGGCACGACAGGTTTCCC
GACTGGAAAGCGGGCAGTGAGCGCAACGCAATTAATGTAAGTTAGCGCGAATTGATCTG
Features (pLannotate 1.2.2; 22 found; start..end, strand, type, name):
      3..20      +  promoter       tet promoter (fragment): E. coli promoter for tetracycline efflux protein gene
     16..117     -  CDS            yciV (fragment): RNAAM_ECOLI - Also known as trpH From Escherichia coli (strain K12).
    192..208     +  promoter       EM7 promoter (fragment): synthetic bacterial promoter&nbsp
    230..246     +  protein_bind   lac operator: The lac repressor binds to the lac operator to inhibit transcription in E. coli. This inhibition can be relieved by adding lactose or isopropyl-β-D-thiogalactopyranoside (IPTG). lac repressor encoded by lacI
    278..296     +  CDS            capTEV™ (fragment): composite tag for in vivo biotinylation, TEV protease cleavage, and 6xHis tagging
    306..395     +  CDS            Twin-Strep-tag: two Strep-Tag®II moieties connected by a linker for enhanced binding to Strep-Tactin®, an engineered form of streptavidin (Schmidt et al., 2013)
    402..1913    +  CDS            FTO (sequence withheld): FTO_HUMAN - Also known as KIAA1752 From Homo sapiens (Human).
   2024..2139    +  ncRNA          5S rRNA: Accession: RF00001 - 5S ribosomal RNA
   2143..2229    +  terminator     rrnB T1 terminator: Escherichia coli rrnB; transcription terminator T1 from the E. coli rrnB gene
   2321..2348    +  terminator     rrnB T2 terminator: transcription terminator T2 from the E. coli rrnB gene
   2367..2458    +  promoter       AmpR promoter: bla
   2459..3319    +  CDS            AmpR: β-lactamase; bla; confers resistance to ampicillin, carbenicillin, and related antibiotics
   3490..4078    +  rep_origin     ori: high-copy-number ColE1/pMB1/pBR322/pUC origin of replication
   4264..4315    -  misc_feature   bom (fragment): basis of mobility region from pBR322
   4326..4754    -  rep_origin     f1 ori (sequence partly withheld): f1 bacteriophage origin of replication; arrow indicates direction of (+) strand synthesis
   4759..4775    -  CDS            lacZα (fragment): LacZα fragment of β-galactosidase; lacZ fragment
   4776..4827    -  misc_feature   bom (fragment): basis of mobility region from pBR322
   4828..4844    +  misc_feature   bom (fragment): basis of mobility region from pBR322
   4860..4898    -  misc_feature   bom (fragment): basis of mobility region from pBR322
   5000..5040    -  CDS            rop (fragment): Rop protein, which maintains plasmids at low copy number; rop
   5084..5161    +  promoter       lacIq promoter: lacI (mutant); In the lacIq allele, a single base change in the promoter boosts expression of the lacI gene about 10-fold.
   5162..6244    +  CDS            lacI: lac repressor; lacI; The lac repressor binds to the lac operator to inhibit transcription in E. coli. This inhibition can be relieved by adding lactose or isopropyl-β-D-thiogalactopyranoside (IPTG).
