[The description below was written by a language model from this plasmid's Addgene catalogue record and pLannotate feature annotations shown in this document.]
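Description:
pPROEX-TwStrp-FTO is a bacterial expression plasmid built on the pPROEX backbone for producing recombinant human FTO in E. coli. It is maintained through a ColE1/pMB1-type origin and selected with ampicillin via the β-lactamase (AmpR) gene and its own promoter. An f1 phage origin is also present, along with fragments of the pBR322 bom and rop regions that are remnants of the backbone's ancestry. The catalogue lists a total size of about 6.3 kb, which closely matches the sequenced record.

The catalogue gives Trc as the promoter. The feature table does not annotate it as an intact element, showing only short promoter-like fragments upstream of a lac operator, which is consistent with a hybrid trp/lac promoter region. The plasmid carries its own lacI gene under the lacIq promoter, so elevated levels of lac repressor keep the operator occupied until IPTG relieves repression. Downstream of the operator, the open reading frame begins with a 6xHis tag (detected only as a short fragment matching a composite His/TEV tag), followed by a Twin-Strep-tag made of two Strep-tag II units joined by a linker, and then the full FTO coding sequence. Whether a functional protease cleavage site lies between the tags and FTO is not established by the record. Transcription ends at the rrnB T1 and T2 terminators, which sit after a 5S rRNA segment.

The two N-terminal tags allow sequential or alternative affinity purification on immobilised metal and Strep-Tactin resins. This makes the construct suited to preparing purified FTO protein for downstream work, though the record does not specify particular applications.
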