Addgene plasmid #190265: pPROEX-TwStrp-FTO
Purpose: Expresses FTO in bacterial cells, with two purification tags: His and Twin-Streptag.
Depositing lab: Samie Jaffrey. Depositing organization: Cornell University.
Backbone
  Vector backbone: pPROEX
  Backbone manufacturer: ThermoFisher
  Backbone size w/o insert (bp): 4650
  Total vector size (bp): 6288
  Vector type: Bacterial Expression
  Selectable markers: n/a
Growth in bacteria
  Bacterial resistance: Ampicillin, 100 μg/mL
  Growth temperature: 37°C
  Growth strain: DH5alpha
  Growth instructions: For plasmid induction of FTO - transform in BL21(DE3), add 2mM IPTG and grow overnight at 16ºC.
  Copy number: Unknown
Gene/Insert
  Gene/Insert name: FTO
  Species: H. sapiens (human)
  GenBank ID: NM_001080432.3
  Entrez Gene: FTO (a.k.a. ALKBH9, BMIQ14, GDFD, IFEX9)
  Promoter: Trc
  Tag / fusion protein: 6xHis (N terminal on insert); Twin-Streptag (N terminal on insert)
  Cloning method: Unknown
  Sequencing primers: 5′ CGGATAACAATTTCACACAG; 3′ GCGCTACGGCGTTTCACTT
Terms and licenses: Academic/Nonprofit Terms; Industry Terms: Not Available to Industry
How to cite: pPROEX-TwStrp-FTO was a gift from Samie Jaffrey (Addgene plasmid # 190265 ; http://n2t.net/addgene:190265 ; RRID:Addgene_190265)
